Addgene plasmid #210151: pRH3041
Purpose: Protein quality control substrate and associated control YIp ADE2-LEU2 pTDH3::lys1-W151P-GFP::tADH1
Depositing lab: Randy Hampton. Depositing organization: University of California, San Diego (UCSD). Publication: Exploring the "misfolding problem" by systematic discovery and analysis of functional-but-degraded proteins. Flagg MP, Lam B, Lam DK, Le TM, Kao A, Slaiwa YI, Hampton RY. Mol Biol Cell. 2023 Dec 1;34(13):ar125. doi: 10.1091/mbc.E23-06-0248. Epub 2023 Sep 20. PubMed 37729018.
Backbone
  Vector backbone: pRH3022
  Vector type: Yeast Expression
Growth in bacteria
  Bacterial resistance: Ampicillin, 100 μg/mL
  Growth temperature: 37°C
  Growth strain: DH5alpha
  Copy number: High Copy
Gene/Insert
  Gene/Insert name: YIp ADE2-LEU2 pTDH3::lys1-W151P-GFP::tADH1
  Species: S. cerevisiae (budding yeast)
  Mutation: W151P
  Entrez Gene: LYS1 (a.k.a. YIR034C)
  Cloning method: Gibson Cloning
Terms and licenses: Academic/Nonprofit Terms; Industry Terms: Not Available to Industry
How to cite: pRH3041 was a gift from Randy Hampton (Addgene plasmid # 210151 ; http://n2t.net/addgene:210151 ; RRID:Addgene_210151)
