[The description below was written by a language model from this plasmid's Addgene catalogue record and pLannotate feature annotations shown in this document.]
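Description:
pRH3041 is a yeast integrating plasmid (YIp) built on the pRH3022 backbone for expression in Saccharomyces cerevisiae. The feature table shows no yeast replication origin (no 2μ or CEN/ARS element), consistent with stable maintenance only after chromosomal integration. It carries both an ADE2 gene and a LEU2 gene, each with its native promoter. The "ADE2-LEU2" designation suggests that these provide the integration homology and auxotrophic selection, although the record does not state which locus is targeted or how the plasmid is linearised. In E. coli it is propagated through a high-copy ColE1/pUC-type origin and selected with ampicillin via the β-lactamase gene. Remnants of a pBluescript-type scaffold are also annotated, including an f1 origin, lacZα and lac promoter/operator elements, T3 and T7 promoters, multiple cloning site fragments, and small bom and rop fragments.

The payload is a single expression cassette in which the strong constitutive TDH3 (GAP) promoter drives the LYS1 open reading frame fused at its C-terminus to GFP, ending in the ADH1 terminator. LYS1 encodes saccharopine dehydrogenase, which catalyses the final step of lysine biosynthesis. This version carries the W151P substitution, written lys1-W151P. The record describes the plasmid as belonging to a set of protein quality control substrates and associated controls, from a study of proteins that remain functional but are nonetheless degraded. The GFP tag allows steady-state levels and turnover of the mutant protein to be followed by fluorescence or immunodetection, for example to compare it with a wild-type counterpart or to test its dependence on degradation pathway components.
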