Features (pLannotate 1.2.2; 25 found; start..end, strand, type, name):
     22..665     +  promoter       GAP promoter: S. cerevisiae TDH3; promoter for glyceraldehyde-3-phosphate dehydrogenase
    671..715     +  misc_feature   MCS (fragment): pBluescript multiple cloning site
    717..1835    +  CDS            LYS1: LYS1_YEAST - Experimental evidence at protein level: Swiss-Prot protein existence level 1. Catalyzes the NAD(+)-dependent cleavage of saccharopine to L- lysine and 2-oxoglutarate, the final step in the alpha-aminoadipate (AAA) pathway for lysine biosynthesis. From Saccharomyces cerevisiae (strain ATCC 204508 / S288c) (Baker's yeast).
   1863..2576    +  CDS            GFP: Aequoria victoria green fluorescent protein
   2597..2784    +  terminator     ADH1 terminator: S. cerevisiae ADH1; transcription terminator for the S. cerevisiae alcohol dehydrogenase 1 (ADH1) gene
   2789..2807    -  promoter       T7 promoter: promoter for bacteriophage T7 RNA polymerase
   2815..2970    +  CDS            lacZα (fragment): LacZα fragment of β-galactosidase; lacZ fragment
   2974..3402    +  rep_origin     f1 ori (sequence partly withheld): f1 bacteriophage origin of replication; arrow indicates direction of (+) strand synthesis
   3430..3481    -  misc_feature   bom (fragment): basis of mobility region from pBR322
   3637..5349    -  CDS            ADE2: PUR6_YEAST - Experimental evidence at protein level: Swiss-Prot protein existence level 1. From Saccharomyces cerevisiae (strain ATCC 204508 / S288c) (Baker's yeast).
   5350..5725    -  promoter       ADE2 promoter: S. cerevisiae ADE2
   5736..5849    +  rep_origin     f1 ori (fragment): f1 bacteriophage origin of replication; arrow indicates direction of (+) strand synthesis
   5850..5949    -  misc_feature   bom (fragment): basis of mobility region from pBR322
   6051..6086    -  CDS            rop (fragment): Rop protein, which maintains plasmids at low copy number; rop
   6399..7493    -  CDS            LEU2: 3-isopropylmalate dehydrogenase, required for leucine biosynthesis; S. cerevisiae LEU2; yeast auxotrophic marker
   7494..7901    -  promoter       LEU2 promoter: S. cerevisiae LEU2
   8069..8173    +  promoter       AmpR promoter: bla
   8174..9034    +  CDS            AmpR: β-lactamase; bla; confers resistance to ampicillin, carbenicillin, and related antibiotics
   9205..9793    +  rep_origin     ori: high-copy-number ColE1/pMB1/pBR322/pUC origin of replication
   9976..10068   +  CDS            lacI (fragment): lac repressor; lacI; The lac repressor binds to the lac operator to inhibit transcription in E. coli. This inhibition can be relieved by adding lactose or isopropyl-β-D-thiogalactopyranoside (IPTG).
  10081..10102   +  protein_bind   CAP binding site: CAP binding activates transcription in the presence of cAMP. E. coli catabolite activator protein
  10117..10147   +  promoter       lac promoter: promoter for the E. coli lac operon
  10155..10171   +  protein_bind   lac operator: The lac repressor binds to the lac operator to inhibit transcription in E. coli. This inhibition can be relieved by adding lactose or isopropyl-β-D-thiogalactopyranoside (IPTG). lac repressor encoded by lacI
  10216..10234   +  promoter       T3 promoter: promoter for bacteriophage T3 RNA polymerase
  10247..3       +  misc_feature   MCS (fragment) (across the origin): pBluescript multiple cloning site
>Addgene plasmid #210151 | pRH3041 | addgene full sequence | sequence record 415828 | Addgene NGS Result
GCTGCTTGGCGGTCGAGTTTATCATTATCAATACTGCCATTTCAAAGAATACGTAAATAATTAATAGTAG
TGATTTTCCTAACTTTATTTAGTCAAAAAATTAGCCTTTTAATTCTGCTGTAACCCGTACATGCCCAAAA
TAGGGGGCGGGTTACACAGAATATATAACATCGTAGGTGTCTGGGTGAACAGTTTATTCCTGGCATCCAC
TAAATATAATGGAGCCCGCTTTTTAAGCTGGCATCCAGAAAAAAAAAGAATCCCAGCACCAAAATATTGT
TTTCTTCACCAACCATCAGTTCATAGGTCCATTCTCTTAGCGCAACTACAGAGAACAGGGGCACAAACAG
GCAAAAAACGGGCACAACCTCAATGGAGTGATGCAACCTGCCTGGAGTAAATGATGACACAAGGCAATTG
ACCCACGCATGTATCTATCTCATTTTCTTACACCTTCTATTACCTTCTGCTCTCTCTGATTTGGAAAAAG
CTGAAAAAAAAGGTTGAAACCAGTTCCCTGAAATTATTCCCCTACTTGACTAATAAGTATATAAAGACGG
TAGGTATTGATTGTAATTCTGTAAATCTATTTCTTAAACTTCTTAAATTCTACTTTTATAGTTAGTCTTT
TTTTTAGTTTTAAAACACCAAGAACTTAGTTTCGACGGATCTGCAGGAATTCGATATCAAGCTTATCGAT
ACCGTCGACCTCGAGAATGGCTGCCGTCACATTACATCTAAGAGCTGAAACTAAACCCCTAGAGGCACGT
GCTGCCTTAACACCTACCACGGTTAAAAAACTGATAGCTAAGGGCTTCAAAATATATGTAGAGGACAGTC
CACAATCTACTTTCAATATTAACGAATATCGTCAAGCAGGTGCCATTATAGTGCCTGCAGGTTCATGGAA
AACCGCTCCACGCGACAGAATCATTATAGGTTTGAAGGAAATGCCTGAAACCGATACTTTCCCTCTAGTC
CACGAACACATCCAGTTTGCTCACTGCTACAAAGACCAAGCTGGGTGGCAAAATGTCCTTATGAGATTTA
TTAAGGGACACGGTACTCTATATGATTTGGAATTTTTGGAAAATGACCAAGGTAGAAGAGTTGCTGCCTT
TGGATTTTACGCTGGGTTCGCAGGTGCAGCCCTTGGTGTAAGAGACCCGGCATTCAAGCAAACGCATTCT
GACGATGAAGACTTGCCTGCAGTGTCGCCTTACCCCAATGAAAAGGCATTGGTTAAAGATGTTACCAAAG
ATTATAAAGAAGCCTTAGCCACCGGAGCCAGAAAGCCAACCGTGTTAATCATTGGTGCGCTAGGAAGATG
TGGTTCCGGTGCCATCGATCTGTTGCACAAAGTTGGTATTCCAGATGCTAACATATTAAAATGGGATATC
AAAGAAACTTCCCGTGGTGGTCCCTTTGACGAAATTCCACAAGCTGATATTTTTATCAATTGTATATATC
TATCGAAGCCAATTGCTCCTTTCACTAACATGGAGAAACTGAATAATCCTAACAGAAGACTAAGGACCGT
GGTGGACGTATCAGCAGACACTACCAACCCTCACAACCCCATCCCAATATACACTGTGGCTACTGTGTTT
AACAAACCTACCGTTCTGGTACCTACCACTGCCGGGCCTAAATTATCTGTCATCTCTATTGATCACTTGC
CTTCTTTGCTGCCAAGAGAAGCTTCAGAATTTTTCTCTCATGATCTCTTACCATCTTTAGAGCTCCTACC
TCAAAGAAAAACTGCTCCTGTCTGGGTTAGAGCCAAGAAATTGTTCGATAGACATTGCGCTCGTGTTAAA
AGATCTTCAAGATTGGGTCGACGGATCCCCGGGTTAATTAACAGTAAAGGAGAAGAACTTTTCACTGGAG
TTGTCCCAATTCTTGTTGAATTAGATGGTGATGTTAATGGGCACAAATTTTCTGTCAGTGGAGAGGGTGA
AGGTGATGCAACATACGGAAAACTTACCCTTAAATTTATTTGCACTACTGGAAAACTACCTGTTCCATGG
CCAACACTTGTCACTACTTTCACTTATGGTGTTCAATGCTTTTCAAGATACCCAGATCATATGAAACGGC
ATGACTTTTTCAAGAGTGCCATGCCCGAAGGTTATGTACAGGAAAGAACTATATTTTTCAAAGATGACGG
GAACTACAAGACACGTGCTGAAGTCAAGTTTGAAGGTGATACCCTTGTTAATAGAATCGAGTTAAAAGGT
ATTGATTTTAAAGAAGATGGAAACATTCTTGGACACAAATTGGAATACAACTATAACTCACACAATGTAT
ACATCATGGCAGACAAACAAAAGAATGGAATCAAAGTTAACTTCAAAATTAGACACAACATTGAAGATGG
AAGCGTTCAACTAGCAGACCATTATCAACAAAATACTCCAATTGGCGATGGCCCTGTCCTTTTACCAGAC
AACCATTACCTGTCCACACAATCTGCCCTTTCGAAAGATCCCAACGAAAAGAGAGACCACATGGTCCTTC
TTGAGTTTGTAACAGCTGCTGGGATTACACATGGCATGGATGAACTATACAAATAGGGCGCGCCACTTCT
AAATAAGCGAATTTCTTATGATTTATGATTTTTATTATTAAATAAGTTATAAAAAAAATAAGTGTATACA
AATTTTAAAGTGACTCTTAGGTTTTAAAACGAAAATTCTTATTCTTGAGTAACTCTTTCCTGTAGGTCAG
GTTGCTTTCTCAGGTATAGTATGAGGTCGCTCTTATTGACCACACCTCTACCGGCAGCCCTATAGTGAGT
CGTATTACGCGCGCTCACTGGCCGTCGTTTTACAACGTCGTGACTGGGAAAACCCTGGCGTTACCCAACT
TAATCGCCTTGCAGCACATCCCCCTTTCGCCAGCTGGCGTAATAGCGAAGAGGCCCGCACCGATCGCCCT
TCCCAACAGTTGCGCAGCCTGAATGGCGAATGG
[124 nt withheld, positions 2974-3097]
C
[91 nt withheld, positions 3099-3189]
A
[49 nt withheld, positions 3191-3239]
CCTTTGACGTTGGAGTCCACGTTCTTT
[37 nt withheld, positions 3267-3303]
ACCCTATCTCGGTCTATTCTTTTGATTTATAAGGGATTTTGCCGATTTCGGCCTATTGGTTAAAAAATGA
GCTGATTTAACAAAAATTTAACGCGAATTTTAACAAAATATTAACGCTTACAATTTCCTGATGCGGTATT
TTCTCCTTACGCATCTGTGCGGTATTTCACACCGCATAGATCTTATGTATGAAATTCTTAAAAAAGGACA
CCTGTAAGCGTTGATTTCTATGTATGAAGTCCACATTTGATGTAATCATAACAAAGCCTAAAAAATAGGT
ATATCATTTTATAATTATTTGCTGTACAAGTATATCAATAAACTTATATATTACTTGTTTTCTAGATAAG
CTTCGTAACCGACAGTTTCTAACTTTTGTGCTTTGACAAGAACTTCTTCTTCTTGCTTTAATAAAAACTG
TTCCATTTTCGTTGTATAACTTGAATCATAAGCGCCAAGCAGTCTGACAGCCAACAGCGCAGCGTTCGTA
CTATTATTAATAGCGACGGTAGCTACTGGAACACCTCTAGGCATTTGCACAATTGAATGTAAAGAATCTA
CTCCATCTAGACAAGAACCTTTTACGGGCACACCGATGACAGGAAGTGGTGTCATTGCAGCCACCATACC
TGGCAAGTGAGCAGCCCCACCAGCTCCAGCGATAATTGTTTTAATTCCACGCTTGCTTGCGGAAATAGCA
TATGCTGACATCCTATGTGGAGTTCTATGAGCAGAGACTATTGTCACTTCAAATGGAACGCCAAAATCTT
TTAAAACCGCACATGCGGCAGACATTACCGGCAAGTCAGAGTCTGATCCCATGATGATTCCAACCAATGG
TTTGACCATTGCTTCCAAGTCCAACTTTTGAGCGACAGAGATTTTGATTGGAATATCAGTTCTACCTGTA
ATGTAGTTCAGCCTTTGTTCACATTCCGCCATACTGGAGGCAATAATATTTATGTGACCTACTTTTCTGT
TAGGTCTAGACTCTTTTCCATATAAGTACACTGAGGAACCTGGAGTCGCCAATGCTCTTTCGCAAGTTTC
TAGCTCTTTATCTTTTGTATGTTTGTCTCCAAGAACATTTAGCATAATGGCGTTCGTTGTAATGGTGGAG
AAAGATGTGAAATTCTTTGGCATTGGCAAATCCAATATTGATCTCAAATGAGCTTCAAATTGAGAAGTGA
CGCAAGCATCAATGGTATAATGTCCAGAGTTGTGAGGCCTTGGGGCAATTTCGTTAATAAGCAATTCCCC
TGTTTCTAAATAGAACATTTCCACACCAAATATACCACAACCGGGAAAAGATTTGATTGCATTTTCTGCC
AACAACTTCGCCTTAAGTTGAACGGAGTCCGGAACTCTAGCAGGCGCATAACATAAGTCACAAATATTGT
CCTTGTGGATAGTCTCTACAATTGGGTAAGAAAACACTAAACCGTTAACAGACCTCACAATCATGACTGC
TAATTCTTTAGTAAATGGTGCCCATTTTTCGGCGTACAAAGGACGATCCTTCAGTACTTCCAAAGCTTCC
GGAATCATTTCCTTATTCTTTACAACGAAGTTACCTCTTCCATCGTATGCCAAAGTCCTCGACTTCAAGA
CGAATGGAAAACCCAAATCTCTTCCAACATTCAATAGGGACGTCTCACTGGCTTGTTCCACAGGAACACT
TTGGGTAACTGCTATACCATTTTTGATTAAATGCTCTTTTTGAATATATTTGTCTTGTATCAATCTGATT
GTTTCTGGAGAAGGGTAAATTTTTAATTTGGGATGTTTTACTTGAAGATTCTTTAGTGTAGGAACATCAA
CATGCTCAATCTCAATCGTTAGCACATCACATTTTTCAGCTAGTTTTTCGATATCAAGAGGATTGGAAAA
GGAGCCATTAACGTGGTCATTGGAGTTGCTTATTTGTTTGGCAGGAGAATTTTCAGCATCTAGTATTACC
GTCTTAATGTTGAGCCTGTTTGCTGCCTCAACAATCATACGTCCCAATTGTCCCCCTCCTAATATACCAA
CTGTTCTAGAATCCATACTTGATTGTTTTGTCCGATTTTCTTGTTTTTCTTGATTGTTATAGTAGGATGT
ACTTAGAAGAGAGATCCAACGATTTTACGCACCAATTTATACATGAAATGCTCCATAATATTGTCCATTT
AGTTCTTAATAAAAGGTCAGCAAGAGTCAATCACTTAGTATTACCCGGTTCGTAGCCATGCAACAAGAGT
CATTTGTCAGCATAGCTGTAATAATCAATCATGACGTAAGAAATGTATCATAATTAAAAGTTGTTAAAGA
TGTCAGTGTTATGTTGGTGTTACAAAATTCTCGGCTTCTCACTAATATTTAATATCTCTTAAATTTTATC
TGTCTTTGATTCTTTTAAGAAAAGTTATGTATTATTCAAGAATTAATTCAGATCTATTCTTTTGATTTAT
AAGGGATTTTGCCGATTTCGGCCTATTGGTTAAAAAATGAGCTGATTTAACAAAAATTTAACGCGAATTT
TAACAAAATATTAACGCTTACAATTTCCTGATGCGGTATTTTCTCCTTACGCATCTGTGCGGTATTTCAC
ACCGCATATGGTGCACTCTCAGTACAATCTGCTCTGATGCCGCATAGTTAAGCCAGCCCCGACACCCGCC
AACACCCGCTGACGCGCCCTGACGGGCTTGTCTGCTCCCGGCATCCGCTTACAGACAAGCTGTGACCGTC
TCCGGGAGCTGCATGTGTCAGAGGTTTTCACCGTCATCACCGAAACGCGCGAGACGAAAGGGCCTCGTGA
TACGCCTATTTTTATAGGTTAATGTCATGATCTTTTTGTGTGGTGCCCTCCTCCTTGTCAATATTAATGT
TAAAGTGCAATTCTTTTTCCTTATCACGTTGAGCCATTAGTATCAATTTGCTTACCTGTATTCCTTTACA
TCCTCCTTTTTCTCCTTCTTGATAAATGTATGTAGATTGCGTATATAGTTTCGTCTACCCTATGAACATA
TTCCATTTTGTAATTTCGTGTCGTTTCTATTATGAATTTCATTTATAAAGTTTATGTACAAATATCATAA
AAAAAGAGAATCTTTTTAAGCAAGGATTTTCTTAACTTCTTCGGCGACAGCATCACCGACTTCGGTGGTA
CTGTTGGAACCACCTAAATCACCAGTTCTGATACCTGCATCCAAAACCTTTTTAACTGCATCTTCAATGG
CCTTACCTTCTTCAGGCAAGTTCAATGACAATTTCAACATCATTGCAGCAGACAAGATAGTGGCGATAGG
GTTGACCTTATTCTTTGGCAAATCTGGAGCAGAACCGTGGCATGGTTCGTACAAACCAAATGCGGTGTTC
TTGTCTGGCAAAGAGGCCAAGGACGCAGATGGCAACAAACCCAAGGAACCTGGGATAACGGAGGCTTCAT
CGGAGATGATATCACCAAACATGTTGCTGGTGATTATAATACCATTTAGGTGGGTTGGGTTCTTAACTAG
GATCATGGCGGCAGAATCAATCAATTGATGTTGAACCTTCAATGTAGGGAATTCGTTCTTGATGGTTTCC
TCCACAGTTTTTCTCCATAATCTTGAAGAGGCCAAAACATTAGCTTTATCCAAGGACCAAATAGGCAATG
GTGGCTCATGTTGTAGGGCCATGAAAGCGGCCATTCTTGTGATTCTTTGCACTTCTGGAACGGTGTATTG
TTCACTATCCCAAGCGACACCATCACCATCGTCTTCCTTTCTCTTACCAAAGTAAATACCTCCCACTAAT
TCTCTGACAACAACGAAGTCAGTACCTTTAGCAAATTGTGGCTTGATTGGAGATAAGTCTAAAAGAGAGT
CGGATGCAAAGTTACATGGTCTTAAGTTGGCGTACAATTGAAGTTCTTTACGGATTTTTAGTAAACCTTG
TTCAGGTCTAACACTACCGGTACCCCATTTAGGACCACCCACAGCACCTAACAAAACGGCATCAGCCTTC
TTGGAGGCTTCCAGCGCCTCATCTGGAAGTGGAACACCTGTAGCATCGATAGCAGCACCACCAATTAAAT
GATTTTCGAAATCGAACTTGACATTGGAACGAACATCAGAAATAGCTTTAAGAACCTTAATGGCTTCGGC
TGTGATTTCTTGACCAACGTGGTCACCTGGCAAAACGACGATCTTCTTAGGGGCAGACATTAGAATGGTA
TATCCTTGAAATATATATATATATATTGCTGAAATGTAAAAGGTAAGAAAAGTTAGAAAGTAAGACGATT
GCTAACCACCTATTGGAAAAAACAATAGGTCCTTAAATAATATTGTCAACTTCAAGTATTGTGATGCAAG
CATTTAGTCATGAACGCTTCTCTATTCTATATGAAAAGCCGGTTCCGGCGCTCTCACCTTTCCTTTTTCT
CCCAATTTTTCAGTTGAAAAAGGTATATGCGTCAGGCGACCTCTGAAATTAACAAAAAATTTCCAGTCAT
CGAATTTGATTCTGTGCGATAGCGCCCCTGTGTGTTCTCGTTATGTTGAGGAAAAAAATAATGGTTGCTA
AGAGATTCGAACTCTTGCATCTTACGATACCTGAGTATTCCCACAGTTAACTGCGGTCAAGATATTTCTT
GAATCAGGCGCCTTAGACCGCTCGGCCAAACAACCAATTACTTGTTGAGAAATAGAGTATAATTATCCTA
TAAATATAACGTTTTTGAACACACATGAACAAGGAAGTACAGGAGACGTCAGGTGGCACTTTTCGGGGAA
ATGTGCGCGGAACCCCTATTTGTTTATTTTTCTAAATACATTCAAATATGTATCCGCTCATGAGACAATA
ACCCTGATAAATGCTTCAATAATATTGAAAAAGGAAGAGTATGAGTATTCAACATTTCCGTGTCGCCCTT
ATTCCCTTTTTTGCGGCATTTTGCCTTCCTGTTTTTGCTCACCCAGAAACGCTGGTGAAAGTAAAAGATG
CTGAAGATCAGTTGGGTGCACGAGTGGGTTACATCGAACTGGATCTCAACAGCGGTAAGATCCTTGAGAG
TTTTCGCCCCGAAGAACGTTTTCCAATGATGAGCACTTTTAAAGTTCTGCTATGTGGCGCGGTATTATCC
CGTATTGACGCCGGGCAAGAGCAACTCGGTCGCCGCATACACTATTCTCAGAATGACTTGGTTGAGTACT
CACCAGTCACAGAAAAGCATCTTACGGATGGCATGACAGTAAGAGAATTATGCAGTGCTGCCATAACCAT
GAGTGATAACACTGCGGCCAACTTACTTCTGACAACGATCGGAGGACCGAAGGAGCTAACCGCTTTTTTG
CACAACATGGGGGATCATGTAACTCGCCTTGATCGTTGGGAACCGGAGCTGAATGAAGCCATACCAAACG
ACGAGCGTGACACCACGATGCCTGTAGCAATGGCAACAACGTTGCGCAAACTATTAACTGGCGAACTACT
TACTCTAGCTTCCCGGCAACAATTAATAGACTGGATGGAGGCGGATAAAGTTGCAGGACCACTTCTGCGC
TCGGCCCTTCCGGCTGGCTGGTTTATTGCTGATAAATCTGGAGCCGGTGAGCGTGGGTCTCGCGGTATCA
TTGCAGCACTGGGGCCAGATGGTAAGCCCTCCCGTATCGTAGTTATCTACACGACGGGGAGTCAGGCAAC
TATGGATGAACGAAATAGACAGATCGCTGAGATAGGTGCCTCACTGATTAAGCATTGGTAACTGTCAGAC
CAAGTTTACTCATATATACTTTAGATTGATTTAAAACTTCATTTTTAATTTAAAAGGATCTAGGTGAAGA
TCCTTTTTGATAATCTCATGACCAAAATCCCTTAACGTGAGTTTTCGTTCCACTGAGCGTCAGACCCCGT
AGAAAAGATCAAAGGATCTTCTTGAGATCCTTTTTTTCTGCGCGTAATCTGCTGCTTGCAAACAAAAAAA
CCACCGCTACCAGCGGTGGTTTGTTTGCCGGATCAAGAGCTACCAACTCTTTTTCCGAAGGTAACTGGCT
TCAGCAGAGCGCAGATACCAAATACTGTTCTTCTAGTGTAGCCGTAGTTAGGCCACCACTTCAAGAACTC
TGTAGCACCGCCTACATACCTCGCTCTGCTAATCCTGTTACCAGTGGCTGCTGCCAGTGGCGATAAGTCG
TGTCTTACCGGGTTGGACTCAAGACGATAGTTACCGGATAAGGCGCAGCGGTCGGGCTGAACGGGGGGTT
CGTGCACACAGCCCAGCTTGGAGCGAACGACCTACACCGAACTGAGATACCTACAGCGTGAGCTATGAGA
AAGCGCCACGCTTCCCGAAGGGAGAAAGGCGGACAGGTATCCGGTAAGCGGCAGGGTCGGAACAGGAGAG
CGCACGAGGGAGCTTCCAGGGGGAAACGCCTGGTATCTTTATAGTCCTGTCGGGTTTCGCCACCTCTGAC
TTGAGCGTCGATTTTTGTGATGCTCGTCAGGGGGGCGGAGCCTATGGAAAAACGCCAGCAACGCGGCCTT
TTTACGGTTCCTGGCCTTTTGCTGGCCTTTTGCTCACATGTTCTTTCCTGCGTTATCCCCTGATTCTGTG
GATAACCGTATTACCGCCTTTGAGTGAGCTGATACCGCTCGCCGCAGCCGAACGACCGAGCGCAGCGAGT
CAGTGAGCGAGGAAGCGGAAGAGCGCCCAATACGCAAACCGCCTCTCCCCGCGCGTTGGCCGATTCATTA
ATGCAGCTGGCACGACAGGTTTCCCGACTGGAAAGCGGGCAGTGAGCGCAACGCAATTAATGTGAGTTAG
CTCACTCATTAGGCACCCCAGGCTTTACACTTTATGCTTCCGGCTCGTATGTTGTGTGGAATTGTGAGCG
GATAACAATTTCACACAGGAAACAGCTATGACCATGATTACGCCAAGCGCGCAATTAACCCTCACTAAAG
GGAACAAAAGCTGGAGCTCCACCGCGGTGGCGGCC
